Addgene plasmid #135702: psiCHECK2-miR-125
Purpose: Mammalian expression vector, Luciferase reporter to test activity of miRNA (miR-125)
Depositing lab: Florian Karreth. Depositing organization: H. Lee Moffitt Cancer Center and Research Institute.
Backbone
  Vector backbone: psiCHECK-2
  Backbone manufacturer: Promega
  Vector type: Mammalian Expression
Growth in bacteria
  Bacterial resistance: Ampicillin, 100 μg/mL
  Growth temperature: 37°C
  Growth strain: DH5alpha
  Copy number: High Copy
Gene/Insert
  Gene/Insert name: miR-125 reverse complement
  Species: Synthetic
  Cloning method: Restriction Enzyme; 5′ cloning site Unknown (unknown if destroyed); 3′ cloning site Unknown (unknown if destroyed)
Terms and licenses: Academic/Nonprofit Terms; Industry Terms: Not Available to Industry
How to cite: psiCHECK2-miR-125 was a gift from Florian Karreth (Addgene plasmid # 135702 ; http://n2t.net/addgene:135702 ; RRID:Addgene_135702)
