[The description below was written by a language model from this plasmid's Addgene catalogue record and pLannotate feature annotations shown in this document.]
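Description:
psiCHECK2-miR-125 is a dual-luciferase microRNA sensor built on the psiCHECK-2 mammalian expression backbone (6,271 nt in the sequenced record). It is propagated in E. coli as a high-copy plasmid through a ColE1/pUC-type origin and is selected with ampicillin via the β-lactamase gene and its native promoter. No mammalian selection marker is annotated, which fits use by transient transfection.

The plasmid carries two independent reporter cassettes. In the first, the SV40 enhancer/early promoter, followed by a chimeric β-globin/immunoglobulin intron that promotes efficient mRNA processing, drives human codon-optimized Renilla luciferase (hRluc) and ends in a synthetic poly(A) signal. A T7 promoter just upstream of hRluc allows in vitro transcription. In the second, the HSV thymidine kinase promoter drives firefly luciferase (luc+), terminated by an SV40 poly(A) signal. The short large T antigen fragment annotated nearby is most likely just part of this SV40-derived polyadenylation region.

The insert is a synthetic sequence that is the reverse complement of miR-125, that is, a perfectly complementary target site. The feature table does not annotate it and the cloning sites are recorded as unknown. In psiCHECK-2 designs such sites normally sit in the 3′ UTR of Renilla luciferase, and the short unannotated gap between the hRluc coding sequence and the synthetic poly(A) signal is consistent with that placement. When miR-125 is active in transfected cells, it should repress the Renilla transcript. Firefly luciferase from the same plasmid is unaffected and normalizes for transfection efficiency, so the Renilla-to-firefly ratio reports miR-125 activity.
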