Features (pLannotate 1.2.2; 12 found; start..end, strand, type, name):
     62..419     +  promoter       SV40 promoter: SV40 enhancer and early promoter
    489..621     +  intron         chimeric intron: chimera between introns from human β-globin and immunoglobulin heavy chain genes
    666..684     +  promoter       T7 promoter: promoter for bacteriophage T7 RNA polymerase
    694..1629    +  CDS            hRluc: Renilla luciferase human codon-optimized
   1686..1734    +  polyA_signal   poly(A) signal: synthetic polyadenylation signal
   1743..2494    +  promoter       HSV TK promoter: herpes simplex virus thymidine kinase promoter
   2530..4182    +  CDS            luciferase: firefly luciferase; luc+; enhanced luc+ version of the luciferase gene AAS38485.1 42718124.0
   4226..4347    -  polyA_signal   SV40 poly(A) signal: SV40 polyadenylation signal
   4370..4438    -  CDS            large T antigen (fragment): large T antigen from SV40 (simian virus 40)
   4480..4584    +  promoter       AmpR promoter: bla
   4585..5445    +  CDS            AmpR: β-lactamase; bla; confers resistance to ampicillin, carbenicillin, and related antibiotics
   5616..6204    +  rep_origin     ori: high-copy-number ColE1/pMB1/pBR322/pUC origin of replication
>Addgene plasmid #135702 | psiCHECK2-miR-125 | addgene full sequence | sequence record 322214 | Addgene NGS Result
AGATCTGCGCAGCACCATGGCCTGAAATAACCTCTGAAAGAGGAACTTGGTTAGGTACCTTCTGAGGCGG
AAAGAACCAGCTGTGGAATGTGTGTCAGTTAGGGTGTGGAAAGTCCCCAGGCTCCCCAGCAGGCAGAAGT
ATGCAAAGCATGCATCTCAATTAGTCAGCAACCAGGTGTGGAAAGTCCCCAGGCTCCCCAGCAGGCAGAA
GTATGCAAAGCATGCATCTCAATTAGTCAGCAACCATAGTCCCGCCCCTAACTCCGCCCATCCCGCCCCT
AACTCCGCCCAGTTCCGCCCATTCTCCGCCCCATGGCTGACTAATTTTTTTTATTTATGCAGAGGCCGAG
GCCGCCTCGGCCTCTGAGCTATTCCAGAAGTAGTGAGGAGGCTTTTTTGGAGGCCTAGGCTTTTGCAAAA
AGCTTGATTCTTCTGACACAACAGTCTCGAACTTAAGCTGCAGAAGTTGGTCGTGAGGCACTGGGCAGGT
AAGTATCAAGGTTACAAGACAGGTTTAAGGAGACCAATAGAAACTGGGCTTGTCGAGACAGAGAAGACTC
TTGCGTTTCTGATAGGCACCTATTGGTCTTACTGACATCCACTTTGCCTTTCTCTCCACAGGTGTCCACT
CCCAGTTCAATTACAGCTCTTAAGGCTAGAGTACTTAATACGACTCACTATAGGCTAGCCACCATGGCTT
CCAAGGTGTACGACCCCGAGCAACGCAAACGCATGATCACTGGGCCTCAGTGGTGGGCTCGCTGCAAGCA
AATGAACGTGCTGGACTCCTTCATCAACTACTATGATTCCGAGAAGCACGCCGAGAACGCCGTGATTTTT
CTGCATGGTAACGCTGCCTCCAGCTACCTGTGGAGGCACGTCGTGCCTCACATCGAGCCCGTGGCTAGAT
GCATCATCCCTGATCTGATCGGAATGGGTAAGTCCGGCAAGAGCGGGAATGGCTCATATCGCCTCCTGGA
TCACTACAAGTACCTCACCGCTTGGTTCGAGCTGCTGAACCTTCCAAAGAAAATCATCTTTGTGGGCCAC
GACTGGGGGGCTTGTCTGGCCTTTCACTACTCCTACGAGCACCAAGACAAGATCAAGGCCATCGTCCATG
CTGAGAGTGTCGTGGACGTGATCGAGTCCTGGGACGAGTGGCCTGACATCGAGGAGGATATCGCCCTGAT
CAAGAGCGAAGAGGGCGAGAAAATGGTGCTTGAGAATAACTTCTTCGTCGAGACCATGCTCCCAAGCAAG
ATCATGCGGAAACTGGAGCCTGAGGAGTTCGCTGCCTACCTGGAGCCATTCAAGGAGAAGGGCGAGGTTA
GACGGCCTACCCTCTCCTGGCCTCGCGAGATCCCTCTCGTTAAGGGAGGCAAGCCCGACGTCGTCCAGAT
TGTCCGCAACTACAACGCCTACCTTCGGGCCAGCGACGATCTGCCTAAGATGTTCATCGAGTCCGACCCT
GGGTTCTTTTCCAACGCTATTGTCGAGGGAGCTAAGAAGTTCCCTAACACCGAGTTCGTGAAGGTGAAGG
GCCTCCACTTCAGCCAGGAGGACGCTCCAGATGAAATGGGTAAGTACATCAAGAGCTTCGTGGAGCGCGT
GCTGAAGAACGAGCAGTAATTCTAGGCGATCGCTCGACTCACAAGTTAGGGTCTCAGGGAGCGGCCGCTG
GCCGCAATAAAATATCTTTATTTTCATTACATCTGTGTGTTGGTTTTTTGTGTGAGGATCTAAATGAGTC
TTCGGACCTCGCGGGGGCCGCTTAAGCGGTGGTTAGGGTTTGTCTGACGCGGGGGGAGGGGGAAGGAACG
AAACACTCTCATTCGGAGGCGGCTCGGGGTTTGGTCTTGGTGGCCACGGGCACGCAGAAGAGCGCCGCGA
TCCTCTTAAGCACCCCCCCGCCCTCCGTGGAGGCGGGGGTTTGGTCGGCGGGTGGTAACTGGCGGGCCGC
TGACTCGGGCGGGTCGCGCGCCCCAGAGTGTGACCTTTTCGGTCTGCTCGCAGACCCCCGGGCGGCGCCG
CCGCGGCGGCGACGGGCTCGCTGGGTCCTAGGCTCCATGGGGACCGTATACGTGGACAGGCTCTGGAGCA
TCCGCACGACTGCGGTGATATTACCGGAGACCTTCTGCGGGACGAGCCGGGTCACGCGGCTGACGCGGAG
CGTCCGTTGGGCGACAAACACCAGGACGGGGCACAGGTACACTATCTTGTCACCCGGAGGCGCGAGGGAC
TGCAGGAGCTTCAGGGAGTGGCGCAGCTGCTTCATCCCCGTGGCCCGTTGCTCGCGTTTGCTGGCGGTGT
CCCCGGAAGAAATATATTTGCATGTCTTTAGTTCTATGATGACACAAACCCCGCCCAGCGTCTTGTCATT
GGCGAATTCGAACACGCAGATGCAGTCGGGGCGGCGCGGTCCCAGGTCCACTTCGCATATTAAGGTGACG
CGTGTGGCCTCGAACACCGAGCGACCCTGCAGCGACCCGCTTAAAAGCTTGGCATTCCGGTACTGTTGGT
AAAGCCACCATGGCCGATGCTAAGAACATTAAGAAGGGCCCTGCTCCCTTCTACCCTCTGGAGGATGGCA
CCGCTGGCGAGCAGCTGCACAAGGCCATGAAGAGGTATGCCCTGGTGCCTGGCACCATTGCCTTCACCGA
TGCCCACATTGAGGTGGACATCACCTATGCCGAGTACTTCGAGATGTCTGTGCGCCTGGCCGAGGCCATG
AAGAGGTACGGCCTGAACACCAACCACCGCATCGTGGTGTGCTCTGAGAACTCTCTGCAGTTCTTCATGC
CAGTGCTGGGCGCCCTGTTCATCGGAGTGGCCGTGGCCCCTGCTAACGACATTTACAACGAGCGCGAGCT
GCTGAACAGCATGGGCATTTCTCAGCCTACCGTGGTGTTCGTGTCTAAGAAGGGCCTGCAGAAGATCCTG
AACGTGCAGAAGAAGCTGCCTATCATCCAGAAGATCATCATCATGGACTCTAAGACCGACTACCAGGGCT
TCCAGAGCATGTACACATTCGTGACATCTCATCTGCCTCCTGGCTTCAACGAGTACGACTTCGTGCCAGA
GTCTTTCGACAGGGACAAAACCATTGCCCTGATCATGAACAGCTCTGGGTCTACCGGCCTGCCTAAGGGC
GTGGCCCTGCCTCATCGCACCGCCTGTGTGCGCTTCTCTCACGCCCGCGACCCTATTTTCGGCAACCAGA
TCATCCCCGACACCGCTATTCTGAGCGTGGTGCCATTCCACCACGGCTTCGGCATGTTCACCACCCTGGG
CTACCTGATTTGCGGCTTTCGGGTGGTGCTGATGTACCGCTTCGAGGAGGAGCTGTTCCTGCGCAGCCTG
CAAGACTACAAAATTCAGTCTGCCCTGCTGGTGCCAACCCTGTTCAGCTTCTTCGCTAAGAGCACCCTGA
TCGACAAGTACGACCTGTCTAACCTGCACGAGATTGCCTCTGGCGGCGCCCCACTGTCTAAGGAGGTGGG
CGAAGCCGTGGCCAAGCGCTTTCATCTGCCAGGCATCCGCCAGGGCTACGGCCTGACCGAGACAACCAGC
GCCATTCTGATTACCCCAGAGGGCGACGACAAGCCTGGCGCCGTGGGCAAGGTGGTGCCATTCTTCGAGG
CCAAGGTGGTGGACCTGGACACCGGCAAGACCCTGGGAGTGAACCAGCGCGGCGAGCTGTGTGTGCGCGG
CCCTATGATTATGTCCGGCTACGTGAATAACCCTGAGGCCACAAACGCCCTGATCGACAAGGACGGCTGG
CTGCACTCTGGCGACATTGCCTACTGGGACGAGGACGAGCACTTCTTCATCGTGGACCGCCTGAAGTCTC
TGATCAAGTACAAGGGCTACCAGGTGGCCCCAGCCGAGCTGGAGTCTATCCTGCTGCAGCACCCTAACAT
TTTCGACGCCGGAGTGGCCGGCCTGCCCGACGACGATGCCGGCGAGCTGCCTGCCGCCGTCGTCGTGCTG
GAACACGGCAAGACCATGACCGAGAAGGAGATCGTGGACTATGTGGCCAGCCAGGTGACAACCGCCAAGA
AGCTGCGCGGCGGAGTGGTGTTCGTGGACGAGGTGCCCAAGGGCCTGACCGGCAAGCTGGACGCCCGCAA
GATCCGCGAGATCCTGATCAAGGCTAAGAAAGGCGGCAAGATCGCCGTGTAATAATTCTAGAGTCGGGGC
GGCCGGCCGCTTCGAGCAGACATGATAAGATACATTGATGAGTTTGGACAAACCACAACTAGAATGCAGT
GAAAAAAATGCTTTATTTGTGAAATTTGTGATGCTATTGCTTTATTTGTAACCATTATAAGCTGCAATAA
ACAAGTTAACAACAACAATTGCATTCATTTTATGTTTCAGGTTCAGGGGGAGGTGTGGGAGGTTTTTTAA
AGCAAGTAAAACCTCTACAAATGTGGTAAAATCGATAAGGATCCAGGTGGCACTTTTCGGGGAAATGTGC
GCGGAACCCCTATTTGTTTATTTTTCTAAATACATTCAAATATGTATCCGCTCATGAGACAATAACCCTG
ATAAATGCTTCAATAATATTGAAAAAGGAAGAGTATGAGTATTCAACATTTCCGTGTCGCCCTTATTCCC
TTTTTTGCGGCATTTTGCCTTCCTGTTTTTGCTCACCCAGAAACGCTGGTGAAAGTAAAAGATGCTGAAG
ATCAGTTGGGTGCACGAGTGGGTTACATCGAACTGGATCTCAACAGCGGTAAGATCCTTGAGAGTTTTCG
CCCCGAAGAACGTTTTCCAATGATGAGCACTTTTAAAGTTCTGCTATGTGGCGCGGTATTATCCCGTATT
GACGCCGGGCAAGAGCAACTCGGTCGCCGCATACACTATTCTCAGAATGACTTGGTTGAGTACTCACCAG
TCACAGAAAAGCATCTTACGGATGGCATGACAGTAAGAGAATTATGCAGTGCTGCCATAACCATGAGTGA
TAACACTGCGGCCAACTTACTTCTGACAACGATCGGAGGACCGAAGGAGCTAACCGCTTTTTTGCACAAC
ATGGGGGATCATGTAACTCGCCTTGATCGTTGGGAACCGGAGCTGAATGAAGCCATACCAAACGACGAGC
GTGACACCACGATGCCTGTAGCAATGGCAACAACGTTGCGCAAACTATTAACTGGCGAACTACTTACTCT
AGCTTCCCGGCAACAATTAATAGACTGGATGGAGGCGGATAAAGTTGCAGGACCACTTCTGCGCTCGGCC
CTTCCGGCTGGCTGGTTTATTGCTGATAAATCTGGAGCCGGTGAGCGTGGGTCTCGCGGTATCATTGCAG
CACTGGGGCCAGATGGTAAGCCCTCCCGTATCGTAGTTATCTACACGACGGGGAGTCAGGCAACTATGGA
TGAACGAAATAGACAGATCGCTGAGATAGGTGCCTCACTGATTAAGCATTGGTAACTGTCAGACCAAGTT
TACTCATATATACTTTAGATTGATTTAAAACTTCATTTTTAATTTAAAAGGATCTAGGTGAAGATCCTTT
TTGATAATCTCATGACCAAAATCCCTTAACGTGAGTTTTCGTTCCACTGAGCGTCAGACCCCGTAGAAAA
GATCAAAGGATCTTCTTGAGATCCTTTTTTTCTGCGCGTAATCTGCTGCTTGCAAACAAAAAAACCACCG
CTACCAGCGGTGGTTTGTTTGCCGGATCAAGAGCTACCAACTCTTTTTCCGAAGGTAACTGGCTTCAGCA
GAGCGCAGATACCAAATACTGTTCTTCTAGTGTAGCCGTAGTTAGGCCACCACTTCAAGAACTCTGTAGC
ACCGCCTACATACCTCGCTCTGCTAATCCTGTTACCAGTGGCTGCTGCCAGTGGCGATAAGTCGTGTCTT
ACCGGGTTGGACTCAAGACGATAGTTACCGGATAAGGCGCAGCGGTCGGGCTGAACGGGGGGTTCGTGCA
CACAGCCCAGCTTGGAGCGAACGACCTACACCGAACTGAGATACCTACAGCGTGAGCTATGAGAAAGCGC
CACGCTTCCCGAAGGGAGAAAGGCGGACAGGTATCCGGTAAGCGGCAGGGTCGGAACAGGAGAGCGCACG
AGGGAGCTTCCAGGGGGAAACGCCTGGTATCTTTATAGTCCTGTCGGGTTTCGCCACCTCTGACTTGAGC
GTCGATTTTTGTGATGCTCGTCAGGGGGGCGGAGCCTATGGAAAAACGCCAGCAACGCGGCCTTTTTACG
GTTCCTGGCCTTTTGCTGGCCTTTTGCTCACATGGCTCGAC
